>Addgene plasmid #193238 | Lenti-sgSis#2/Cre | addgene full sequence | sequence record 379569 | Addgene NGS Result
GACATTGATTATTGACTAGTTATTAATAGTAATCAATTACGGGGTCATTAGTTCATAGCCCATATATGGA
GTTCCGCGTTACATAACTTACGGTAAATGGCCCGCCTGGCTGACCGCCCAACGACCCCCGCCCATTGACG
TCAATAATGACGTATGTTCCCATAGTAACGCCAATAGGGACTTTCCATTGACGTCAATGGGTGGAGTATT
TACGGTAAACTGCCCACTTGGCAGTACATCAAGTGTATCATATGCCAAGTACGCCCCCTATTGACGTCAA
TGACGGTAAATGGCCCGCCTGGCATTATGCCCAGTACATGACCTTATGGGACTTTCCTACTTGGCAGTAC
ATCTACGTATTAGTCATCGCTATTACCATGGTGATGCGGTTTTGGCAGTACATCAATGGGCGTGGATAGC
GGTTTGACTCACGGGGATTTCCAAGTCTCCACCCCATTGACGTCAATGGGAGTTTGTTTTGGCACCAAAA
TCAACGGGACTTTCCAAAATGTCGTAACAACTCCGCCCCATTGACGCAAATGGGCGGTAGGCGTGTACGG
TGGGAGGTCTATATAAGCAGCGCGTTTTGCCTGTACTGGGTCTCTCTGGTTAGACCAGATCTGAGCCTGG
GAGCTCTCTGGCTAACTAGGGAACCCACTGCTTAAGCCTCAATAAAGCTTGCCTTGAGTGCTTCAAGTAG
TGTGTGCCCGTCTGTTGTGTGACTCTGGTAACTAGAGATCCCTCAGACCCTTTTAGTCAGTGTGGAAAAT
CTCTAGCAGTGGCGCCCGAACAGGGACTTGAAAGCGAAAGGGAAACCAGAGGAGCTCTCTCGACGCAGGA
CTCGGCTTGCTGAAGCGCGCACGGCAAGAGGCGAGGGGCGGCGACTGGTGAGTACGCCAAAAATTTTGAC
TAGCGGAGGCTAGAAGGAGAGAGATGGGTGCGAGAGCGTCAGTATTAAGCGGGGGAGAATTAGATCGCGA
TGGGAAAAAATTCGGTTAAGGCCAGGGGGAAAGAAAAAATATAAATTAAAACATATAGTATGGGCAAGCA
GGGAGCTAGAACGATTCGCAGTTAATCCTGGCCTGTTAGAAACATCAGAAGGCTGTAGACAAATACTGGG
ACAGCTACAACCATCCCTTCAGACAGGATCAGAAGAACTTAGATCATTATATAATACAGTAGCAACCCTC
TATTGTGTGCATCAAAGGATAGAGATAAAAGACACCAAGGAAGCTTTAGACAAGATAGAGGAAGAGCAAA
ACAAAAGTAAGACCACCGCACAGCAAGCGGCCGGCCGCTGATCTTCAGACCTGGAGGAGGAGATATGAGG
GACAATTGGAGAAGTGAATTATATAAATATAAAGTAGTAAAAATTGAACCATTAGGAGTAGCACCCACCA
AGGCAAAGAGAAGAGTGGTGCAGAGAGAAAAAAGAGCAGTGGGAATAGGAGCTTTGTTCCTTGGGTTCTT
GGGAGCAGCAGGAAGCACTATGGGCGCAGCGTCAATGACGCTGACGGTACAGGCCAGACAATTATTGTCT
GGTATAGTGCAGCAGCAGAACAATTTGCTGAGGGCTATTGAGGCGCAACAGCATCTGTTGCAACTCACAG
TCTGGGGCATCAAGCAGCTCCAGGCAAGAATCCTGGCTGTGGAAAGATACCTAAAGGATCAACAGCTCCT
GGGGATTTGGGGTTGCTCTGGAAAACTCATTTGCACCACTGCTGTGCCTTGGAATGCTAGTTGGAGTAAT
AAATCTCTGGAACAGATTTGGAATCACACGACCTGGATGGAGTGGGACAGAGAAATTAACAATTACACAA
GCTTAATACACTCCTTAATTGAAGAATCGCAAAACCAGCAAGAAAAGAATGAACAAGAATTATTGGAATT
AGATAAATGGGCAAGTTTGTGGAATTGGTTTAACATAACAAATTGGCTGTGGTATATAAAATTATTCATA
ATGATAGTAGGAGGCTTGGTAGGTTTAAGAATAGTTTTTGCTGTACTTTCTATAGTGAATAGAGTTAGGC
AGGGATATTCACCATTATCGTTTCAGACCCACCTCCCAACCCCGAGGGGACCCGACAGGCCCGAAGGAAT
AGAAGAAGAAGGTGGAGAGAGAGACAGAGACAGATCCATTCGATTAGTGAACGGATCGGCACTGCGTGCG
CCAATTCTGCAGACAAATGGCAGTATTCATCCACAATTTTAAAAGAAAAGGGGGGATTGGGGGGTACAGT
GCAGGGGAAAGAATAGTAGACATAATAGCAACAGACATACAAACTAAAGAATTACAAAAACAAATTACAA
AAATTCAAAATTTTCGGGTTTATTACAGGGACAGCAGAGATCCAGTTTGGTTAGTACCGGGCCCGCTCTA
GCCCTGCAGGAACTGTTTAAACTGTGAGGGCCTATTTCCCATGATTCCTTCATATTTGCATATACGATAC
AAGGCTGTTAGAGAGATAATTGGAATTAATTTGACTGTAAACACAAAGATATTAGTACAAAATACGTGAC
GTAGAAAGTAATAATTTCTTGGGTAGTTTGCAGTTTTAAAATTATGTTTTAAAATGGACTATCATATGCT
TACCGTAACTTGAAAGTATTTCGATTTCTTGGCTTTATATATCTTGTGGAAAGGACCAAACACCGAAATT
GGTACCTACTCCAGGGTTTAAGAGCTATGCTGGAAACAGCATAGCAAGTTTAAATAAGGCTAGTCCGTTA
TCAACTTGAAAAAGTGGCACCGAGTCGGTGCTTTTTTGTTTGGCGCGCCTATGGCTTAATTAACATGGCG
GCCGCATTCTACCGGGTAGGGGAGGCGCTTTTCCCAAGGCAGTCTGGAGCATGCGCTTTAGCAGCCCCGC
TGGGCACTTGGCGCTACACAAGTGGCCTCTGGCCTCGCACACATTCCACATCCACCGGTAGGCGCCAACC
GGCTCCGTTCTTTGGTGGCCCCTTCGCGCCACCTTCTACTCCTCCCCTAGTCAGGAAGTTCCCCCCCGCC
CCGCAGCTCGCGTCGTGCAGGACGTGACAAATGGAAGTAGCACGTCTCACTAGTCTCGTGCAGATGGACA
GCACCGCTGAGCAATGGAAGCGGGTAGGCCTTTGGGGCAGCGGCCAATAGCAGCTTTGCTCCTTCGCTTT
CTGGGCTCAGAGGCTGGGAAGGGGTGGGTCCGGGGGCGGGCTCAGGGGCGGGCTCAGGGGCGGGGCGGGC
GCCCGAAGGTCCTCCGGAGGCCCGGCATTCTGCACGCTTCAAAAGCGCACGTCTGCCGCGCTGTTCTCCT
CTTCCTCATCTCCGGGACCCGGGATGCCCAAGAAGAAGAGGAAGGTGTCCAATTTACTGACCGTACACCA
AAATTTGCCTGCATTACCGGTCGATGCAACGAGTGATGAGGTTCGCAAGAACCTGATGGACATGTTCAGG
GATCGCCAGGCGTTTTCTGAGCATACCTGGAAAATGCTTCTGTCCGTTTGCCGGTCGTGGGCGGCATGGT
GCAAGTTGAATAACCGGAAATGGTTTCCCGCAGAACCTGAAGATGTTCGCGATTATCTTCTATATCTTCA
GGCGCGCGGTCTGGCAGTAAAAACTATCCAGCAACATTTGGGCCAGCTAAACATGCTTCATCGTCGGTCC
GGGCTGCCACGACCAAGTGACAGCAATGCTGTTTCACTGGTTATGCGGCGGATCCGAAAAGAAAACGTTG
ATGCCGGTGAACGTGCAAAACAGGCTCTAGCGTTCGAACGCACTGATTTCGACCAGGTTCGTTCACTCAT
GGAAAATAGCGATCGCTGCCAGGATATACGTAATCTGGCATTTCTGGGGATTGCTTATAACACCCTGTTA
CGTATAGCCGAAATTGCCAGGATCAGGGTTAAAGATATCTCACGTACTGACGGTGGGAGAATGTTAATCC
ATATTGGCAGAACGAAAACGCTGGTTAGCACCGCAGGTGTAGAGAAGGCACTTAGCCTGGGGGTAACTAA
ACTGGTCGAGCGATGGATTTCCGTCTCTGGTGTAGCTGATGATCCGAATAACTACCTGTTTTGCCGGGTC
AGAAAAAATGGTGTTGCCGCGCCATCTGCCACCAGCCAGCTATCAACTCGCGCCCTGGAAGGGATTTTTG
AAGCAACTCATCGATTGATTTACGGCGCTAAGGATGACTCTGGTCAGAGATACCTGGCCTGGTCTGGACA
CAGTGCCCGTGTCGGAGCCGCGCGAGATATGGCCCGCGCTGGAGTTTCAATACCGGAGATCATGCAAGCT
GGTGGCTGGACCAATGTAAATATTGTCATGAACTATATCCGTAACCTGGATAGTGAAACAGGGGCAATGG
TGCGCCTGCTGGAAGATGGCGATTAGCCATGTTTAAGGGTTCCGGTTCCACTAGGTACAATTCGATATCA
AGCTTATCGATAATCAACCTCTGGATTACAAAATTTGTGAAAGATTGACTGGTATTCTTAACTATGTTGC
TCCTTTTACGCTATGTGGATACGCTGCTTTAATGCCTTTGTATCATGCTATTGCTTCCCGTATGGCTTTC
ATTTTCTCCTCCTTGTATAAATCCTGGTTGCTGTCTCTTTATGAGGAGTTGTGGCCCGTTGTCAGGCAAC
GTGGCGTGGTGTGCACTGTGTTTGCTGACGCAACCCCCACTGGTTGGGGCATTGCCACCACCTGTCAGCT
CCTTTCCGGGACTTTCGCTTTCCCCCTCCCTATTGCCACGGCGGAACTCATCGCCGCCTGCCTTGCCCGC
TGCTGGACAGGGGCTCGGCTGTTGGGCACTGACAATTCCGTGGTGTTGTCGGGGAAATCATCGTCCTTTC
CTTGGCTGCTCGCCTGTGTTGCCACCTGGATTCTGCGCGGGACGTCCTTCTGCTACGTCCCTTCGGCCCT
CAATCCAGCGGACCTTCCTTCCCGCGGCCTGCTGCCGGCTCTGCGGCCTCTTCCGCGTCTTCGCCTTCGC
CCTCAGACGAGTCGGATCTCCCTTTGGGCCGCCTCCCCGCATCGATACCGTCGACCTCGATCGAGACCTA
GAAAAACATGGAGCAATCACAAGTAGCAATACAGCAGCTACCAATGCTGATTGTGCCTGGCTAGAAGCAC
AAGAGGAGGAGGAGGTGGGTTTTCCAGTCACACCTCAGGTACCTTTAAGACCAATGACTTACAAGGCAGC
TGTAGATCTTAGCCACTTTTTAAAAGAAAAGGGGGGACTGGAAGGGCTAATTCACTCCCAACGAAGACAA
GATATCCTTGATCTGTGGATCTACCACACACAAGGCTACTTCCCTGATTGGCAGAACTACACACCAGGGC
CAGGGATCAGATATCCACTGACCTTTGGATGGTGCTACAAGCTAGTACCAGTTGAGCAAGAGAAGGTAGA
AGAAGCCAATGAAGGAGAGAACACCCGCTTGTTACACCCTGTGAGCCTGCATGGGATGGATGACCCGGAG
AGAGAAGTATTAGAGTGGAGGTTTGACAGCCGCCTAGCATTTCATCACATGGCCCGAGAGCTGCATCCGG
ACTGTACTGGGTCTCTCTGGTTAGACCAGATCTGAGCCTGGGAGCTCTCTGGCTAACTAGGGAACCCACT
GCTTAAGCCTCAATAAAGCTTGCCTTGAGTGCTTCAAGTAGTGTGTGCCCGTCTGTTGTGTGACTCTGGT
AACTAGAGATCCCTCAGACCCTTTTAGTCAGTGTGGAAAATCTCTAGCAGCATGTGAGCAAAAGGCCAGC
AAAAGGCCAGGAACCGTAAAAAGGCCGCGTTGCTGGCGTTTTTCCATAGGCTCCGCCCCCCTGACGAGCA
TCACAAAAATCGACGCTCAAGTCAGAGGTGGCGAAACCCGACAGGACTATAAAGATACCAGGCGTTTCCC
CCTGGAAGCTCCCTCGTGCGCTCTCCTGTTCCGACCCTGCCGCTTACCGGATACCTGTCCGCCTTTCTCC
CTTCGGGAAGCGTGGCGCTTTCTCATAGCTCACGCTGTAGGTATCTCAGTTCGGTGTAGGTCGTTCGCTC
CAAGCTGGGCTGTGTGCACGAACCCCCCGTTCAGCCCGACCGCTGCGCCTTATCCGGTAACTATCGTCTT
GAGTCCAACCCGGTAAGACACGACTTATCGCCACTGGCAGCAGCCACTGGTAACAGGATTAGCAGAGCGA
GGTATGTAGGCGGTGCTACAGAGTTCTTGAAGTGGTGGCCTAACTACGGCTACACTAGAAGAACAGTATT
TGGTATCTGCGCTCTGCTGAAGCCAGTTACCTTCGGAAAAAGAGTTGGTAGCTCTTGATCCGGCAAACAA
ACCACCGCTGGTAGCGGTGGTTTTTTTGTTTGCAAGCAGCAGATTACGCGCAGAAAAAAAGGATCTCAAG
AAGATCCTTTGATCTTTTCTACGGGGTCTGACGCTCAGTGGAACGAAAACTCACGTTAAGGGATTTTGGT
CATGAGATTATCAAAAAGGATCTTCACCTAGATCCTTTTAAATTAAAAATGAAGTTTTAAATCAATCTAA
AGTATATATGAGTAAACTTGGTCTGACAGTTACCAATGCTTAATCAGTGAGGCACCTATCTCAGCGATCT
GTCTATTTCGTTCATCCATAGTTGCCTGACTCCCCGTCGTGTAGATAACTACGATACGGGAGGGCTTACC
ATCTGGCCCCAGTGCTGCAATGATACCGCGAGACCCACGCTCACCGGCTCCAGATTTATCAGCAATAAAC
CAGCCAGCCGGAAGGGCCGAGCGCAGAAGTGGTCCTGCAACTTTATCCGCCTCCATCCAGTCTATTAATT
GTTGCCGGGAAGCTAGAGTAAGTAGTTCGCCAGTTAATAGTTTGCGCAACGTTGTTGCCATTGCTACAGG
CATCGTGGTGTCACGCTCGTCGTTTGGTATGGCTTCATTCAGCTCCGGTTCCCAACGATCAAGGCGAGTT
ACATGATCCCCCATGTTGTGCAAAAAAGCGGTTAGCTCCTTCGGTCCTCCGATCGTTGTCAGAAGTAAGT
TGGCCGCAGTGTTATCACTCATGGTTATGGCAGCACTGCATAATTCTCTTACTGTCATGCCATCCGTAAG
ATGCTTTTCTGTGACTGGTGAGTACTCAACCAAGTCATTCTGAGAATAGTGTATGCGGCGACCGAGTTGC
TCTTGCCCGGCGTCAATACGGGATAATACCGCGCCACATAGCAGAACTTTAAAAGTGCTCATCATTGGAA
AACGTTCTTCGGGGCGAAAACTCTCAAGGATCTTACCGCTGTTGAGATCCAGTTCGATGTAACCCACTCG
TGCACCCAACTGATCTTCAGCATCTTTTACTTTCACCAGCGTTTCTGGGTGAGCAAAAACAGGAAGGCAA
AATGCCGCAAAAAAGGGAATAAGGGCGACACGGAAATGTTGAATACTCATACTCTTCCTTTTTCAATATT
ATTGAAGCATTTATCAGGGTTATTGTCTCATGAGCGGATACATATTTGAATGTATTTAGAAAAATAAACA
AATAGGGGTTCCGCGCACATTTCCCCGAAAAGTGCCACCTGACGTCGACGGATCGGGAGATCTCCCGATC
CCCTATGGTGCACTCTCAGTACAATCTGCTCTGATGCCGCATAGTTAAGCCAGTATCTGCTCCCTGCTTG
TGTGTTGGAGGTCGCTGAGTAGTGCGCGAGCAAAATTTAAGCTACAACAAGGCAAGGCTTGACCGACAAT
TGCATGAAGAATCTGCTTAGGGTTAGGCGTTTTGCGCTGCTTCGCGATGTACGGGCCAGATATACGCGTT
Features (pLannotate 1.2.2; 21 found; start..end, strand, type, name):
      1..380     +  enhancer       CMV enhancer: human cytomegalovirus immediate early enhancer
    381..580     +  promoter       CMV promoter: human cytomegalovirus (CMV) immediate early promoter
    598..778     +  LTR            5' LTR (truncated): truncated 5' long terminal repeat (LTR) from HIV-1
    825..950     +  misc_feature   HIV-1 Ψ: packaging signal of human immunodeficiency virus type 1
    934..1272    +  CDS            HIV-1 gag (fragment): gag protein from human immunodeficiency virus 1; gag
   1447..1680    +  misc_feature   RRE: The Rev response element (RRE) of HIV-1 allows for Rev-dependent mRNA export from the nucleus to the cytoplasm.
   2057..2157    +  CDS            Rev (fragment): human immunodeficiency virus 1 (HIV-1) Rev protein; rev; enhances nuclear export of unspliced and incompletely spliced viral mRNAs
   2207..2324    +  misc_feature   cPPT/CTS: central polypurine tract and central termination sequence of HIV-1
   2406..2646    +  promoter       U6 promoter: RNA polymerase III promoter for human U6 snRNA
   2694..2761    +  misc_RNA       tracrRNA (fragment): trans-activating CRISPR RNA for the Streptococcus pyogenes CRISPR/Cas9 system
   2814..3306    +  promoter       PGK promoter: mouse phosphoglycerate kinase 1 promoter
   3336..4366    +  CDS            Cre (fragment): site-specific recombinase Cre is a site-specific recombinase from bacteriophage P1. Recombination occurs at loxP sequences.
   4399..4422    +  misc_feature   MCS (fragment): pBluescript multiple cloning site
   4422..5010    +  misc_feature   WPRE: woodchuck hepatitis virus posttranscriptional regulatory element
   5011..5030    +  misc_feature   MCS (fragment): pBluescript multiple cloning site
   5032..5532    +  CDS            nef (fragment): NEF_HV1LA - Experimental evidence at protein level: Swiss-Prot protein existence level 1. Extracellular Nef protein targets CD4(+) T-lymphocytes for apoptosis by interacting with CXCR4 surface receptors. From Human immunodeficiency virus type 1 group M subtype B (isolate Lai) (HIV-1).
   5539..5719    +  LTR            5' LTR (truncated): truncated 5' long terminal repeat (LTR) from HIV-1
   5781..6369    -  rep_origin     ori: high-copy-number ColE1/pMB1/pBR322/pUC origin of replication
   6540..7400    -  CDS            AmpR: β-lactamase; bla; confers resistance to ampicillin, carbenicillin, and related antibiotics
   7401..7505    -  promoter       AmpR promoter: bla
   7564..7616    -  misc_feature   bom (fragment): basis of mobility region from pBR322
