[The description below was written by a language model from this plasmid's Addgene catalogue record and pLannotate feature annotations shown in this document.]
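Description:
Lenti-sgSis#2/Cre is a 7,770 nt HIV-1-based lentiviral transfer plasmid built on the pLL3.3 backbone that delivers both a CRISPR guide RNA and Cre recombinase to mammalian cells. It is propagated in E. coli as a high-copy plasmid through a ColE1/pUC-type origin and selected with ampicillin via the β-lactamase gene. The viral genome is transcribed in packaging cells from a CMV enhancer/promoter fused to a truncated 5' LTR. It carries the elements expected of a transfer vector: the Ψ packaging signal with an adjoining gag fragment, the Rev response element for Rev-dependent nuclear export, the cPPT/CTS, a WPRE to boost transcript levels, and a downstream nef-derived region followed by a second truncated LTR.

Two expression units sit between the cPPT and the WPRE. A human U6 RNA polymerase III promoter drives a 20-nucleotide spacer targeting the mouse Sis gene, fused to an S. pyogenes Cas9 guide scaffold (annotated as a tracrRNA fragment). Immediately downstream, the mouse PGK promoter drives Cre recombinase. The plasmid encodes no Cas9, so editing requires that the nuclease come from the target cell or animal. In that setting, Cre would recombine loxP-flanked alleles in transduced cells while the guide directs disruption of Sis in the same cells. The "#2" in the name suggests it is one of several guides against this gene. The associated publication describes a multiplexed in vivo approach to identifying driver genes in small cell lung cancer, consistent with use of this vector for combined Cre-mediated tumour initiation and somatic gene knockout in mice, although the record does not specify the mouse strains or alleles involved.
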