Addgene plasmid #193238: Lenti-sgSis#2/Cre
Purpose: Lentiviral vector expressing Cre recombinase (driven by mPGK promoter) and an sgRNA against the mouse Sis gene
Depositing lab: Julien Sage. Depositing organization: Stanford University. Publication: A multiplexed in vivo approach to identify driver genes in small cell lung cancer. Lee MC, Cai H, Murray CW, Li C, Shue YT, Andrejka L, He AL, Holzem AME, Drainas AP, Ko JH, Coles GL, Kong C, Zhu S, Zhu C, Wang J, van de Rijn M, Petrov DA, Winslow MM, Sage J. Cell Rep. 2023 Jan 13;42(1):111990. doi: 10.1016/j.celrep.2023.111990. PubMed 36640300.
Backbone
  Vector backbone: pLL3.3
  Vector type: Mammalian Expression, Lentiviral, CRISPR
Growth in bacteria
  Bacterial resistance: Ampicillin, 100 μg/mL
  Growth temperature: 37°C
  Growth strain: NEB Stable
  Copy number: High Copy
Gene/Insert
  Gene/Insert name: sgSis#2
  gRNA/shRNA sequence: AAATTGGTACCTACTCCAGG
  Species: M. musculus (mouse)
  Insert size (bp): 20
  Entrez Gene: Sis (a.k.a. 2010204N08Rik, SI, Si-s)
  Promoter: U6
  Cloning method: Restriction Enzyme; 5′ cloning site Unknown (unknown if destroyed); 3′ cloning site Unknown (unknown if destroyed)
Terms and licenses: Academic/Nonprofit Terms; Industry Terms: Not Available to Industry
Depositor comments: Please visit https://www.biorxiv.org/content/10.1101/2022.03.28.485708v1 for bioRxiv preprint.
How to cite: Lenti-sgSis#2/Cre was a gift from Julien Sage (Addgene plasmid # 193238 ; http://n2t.net/addgene:193238 ; RRID:Addgene_193238)
